Addgene plasmid #107142: pBABE-SSeCKs T751A
Purpose: full-length murine SSeCKs/AKAP12/Gravin T751A (analogous to T766A mutation in human) in retroviral vector
Depositing lab: Heidi Hehnly. Depositing organization: SUNY Upstate Medical University. Publication: Gravin regulates centrosome function through PLK1. Colicino EG, Garrastegui AM, Freshour J, Santra P, Post DE, Kotula L, Hehnly H. Mol Biol Cell. 2017 Dec 27. pii: mbc.E17-08-0524. doi: 10.1091/mbc.E17-08-0524. PubMed 29282278.
Backbone
  Vector backbone: pBABE
  Backbone size w/o insert (bp): 5198
  Total vector size (bp): 10245
  Vector type: Mammalian Expression, Retroviral
  Selectable markers: Puromycin
Growth in bacteria
  Bacterial resistance: Ampicillin, 100 μg/mL
  Growth temperature: 37°C
  Growth strain: NEB Stable
  Copy number: Unknown
Gene/Insert
  Gene/Insert name: SSeCKs T751A (alt name: murine Gravin/AKAP12)
  Species: M. musculus (mouse)
  Insert size (bp): 5055
  Mutation: changed threonine 751 to alanine
  Entrez Gene: Akap12 (a.k.a. SSeCKS, Srcs5, Tsga12)
  Promoter: gag
  Cloning method: Gibson Cloning
  Sequencing primers: 5′ tcgaccccgcctcaatcct
Terms and licenses: Academic/Nonprofit Terms; Industry Terms: Not Available to Industry
How to cite: pBABE-SSeCKs T751A was a gift from Heidi Hehnly (Addgene plasmid # 107142 ; http://n2t.net/addgene:107142 ; RRID:Addgene_107142)
