[The description below was written by a language model from this plasmid's Addgene catalogue record and pLannotate feature annotations shown in this document.]
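Description:
pBABE-SSeCKs T751A is a Moloney murine leukemia virus-based retroviral expression vector built on the pBABE backbone, carrying full-length mouse SSeCKS (Akap12, also called Gravin), a scaffold protein that anchors protein kinases A and C to specific subcellular sites. The roughly 5 kb coding sequence, inserted by Gibson cloning, bears a threonine-to-alanine substitution at residue 751, which the record describes as analogous to T766A in the human protein. No epitope tag or fluorescent fusion is annotated. In bacteria the plasmid replicates from a high-copy ColE1/pUC-type origin and is selected with ampicillin through the bla gene.

The proviral portion is flanked by MMLV long terminal repeats. Downstream of the 5′ LTR lie a packaging signal and a truncated gag segment lacking its start codon, which together promote encapsidation of the genomic RNA when the plasmid is introduced into packaging cells that supply the viral proteins in trans. The catalogue lists the promoter as "gag", but in this layout the Akap12 open reading frame sits directly after the gag fragment and would be transcribed from the 5′ LTR. A separate SV40 enhancer/early promoter then drives puromycin N-acetyltransferase, allowing selection of stably transduced mammalian cells.

Two sequence records accompany the entry, a depositor sequence matching the stated total size and a sequencing-derived one about 90 nt shorter. Both show the same elements in the same order, differing mainly in start coordinate and in how the 3′ LTR region is annotated. The associated publication concerns Gravin regulation of centrosome function through PLK1, which suggests use as a non-phosphorylatable mutant in that setting, though the record does not state this explicitly.
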