Features (pLannotate 1.2.2; 12 found; start..end, strand, type, name):
      3..5054    +  CDS            Akap12: AKA12_MOUSE - Also known as Gag12, Ssecks. Experimental evidence at protein level: Swiss-Prot protein existence level 1. Anchoring protein that mediates the subcellular compartmentation of protein kinase A (PKA) and protein kinase C (PKC). From Mus musculus (Mouse).
   5094..5423    +  promoter       SV40 promoter: SV40 enhancer and early promoter
   5433..6032    +  CDS            PuroR: puromycin N-acetyltransferase; pac from Streptomyces; confers resistance to puromycin
   6131..6724    +  LTR            LTR: long terminal repeat from Moloney murine leukemia virus
   6733..6779    +  LTR            5' LTR (truncated) (fragment): truncated long terminal repeat from Moloney murine sarcoma virus
   6862..6910    -  CDS            lacI (fragment): lac repressor; lacI; The lac repressor binds to the lac operator to inhibit transcription in E. coli. This inhibition can be relieved by adding lactose or isopropyl-β-D-thiogalactopyranoside (IPTG).
   7096..7684    -  rep_origin     ori: high-copy-number ColE1/pMB1/pBR322/pUC origin of replication
   7862..8722    -  CDS            AmpR: β-lactamase; bla; confers resistance to ampicillin, carbenicillin, and related antibiotics
   8723..8827    -  promoter       AmpR promoter: bla
   8858..9327    +  LTR            LTR: long terminal repeat from Moloney murine leukemia virus
   9451..9725    +  misc_feature   MESV Ψ (fragment): packaging signal of murine embryonic stem cell virus
   9792..10208   +  CDS            gag (truncated): truncated Moloney murine leukemia virus (MMLV) gag gene lacking the start codon
>Addgene plasmid #107142 | pBABE-SSeCKs T751A | depositor full sequence | sequence record 202107 | pBABE-SSeCKs T751A sequence 10245 bps
CAATGGGTGCAGGCAGTTCCACCGAGCAGCGGAGCCCCGAGCAGCCGGCGGAGAGCGACACGCCGAGCGA
GCTGGAGCTCAGTGGCCATGGGCCCGCAGCGGAAGCGTCGGGAGCAGCTGGAGATCCCGCTGACGCGGAC
CCCGCCACCAAGCTCCCACAGAAGAATGGTCAGCTGTCTGCCGTCAATGGTGTAGCTGAACAAGAAGATG
TCCACGTCCAAGAGGAAAGCCAGGATGGGCAAGAGGAAGAAGTCACTGTTGAAGATGTTGGACAGAGAGA
GTCAGAAGATGTGAAAGAAAAAGACCGAGCTAAAGAAATGGCAGCCAGTTCCACAGTTGTTGAAGATATC
ACAAAGGACGAGCAGGAGGAAACACCGGAAATAATCGAACAGATCCCTGCTTCAGAGAGCAATGTGGAAG
AAATGGCGCAGGCTGCTGAGTCCCAAGCTAATGACGTCGGCTTCAAGAAGGTATTTAAATTTGTTGGTTT
TAAATTCACGGTGAAGAAGGATAAAAACGAAAAGTCAGATACCGTCCAGCTACTCACTGTCAAGAAGGAT
GAAGGCGAAGGGGCAGAAGCCTCCGTCGGAGCAGGAGACCACCAAGAGCCCGGAGTGGAGACCGTCGGCG
AATCAGCATCCAAAGAAAGTGAGCTGAAGCAATCCACAGAGAAGCAAGAAGGCACCCTGAAGCAAGCACA
GAGCAGCACAGAAATTCCCCTTCAAGCCGAATCTGGTCAAGGGACCGAGGAAGAAGCAGCCAAAGATGGA
GAAGAAAACCGAGAGAAAGAACCTACCAAGCCCCTAGAATCTCCGACCAGCCCTGTCAGCAATGAGACAA
CATCTTCCTTCAAGAAATTCTTCACTCACGGCTGGGCCGGCTGGCGCAAGAAGACCAGCTTCAAGAAACC
AAAGGAAGATGATCTGGAAACTTCCGAGAAGAGAAAGGAGCAAGAGGCTGAAAAAGTAGACGAGGAAGAA
GGGGAAAAGACAGAGCCAGCCCCAGCCGAGGAGCAGGAGCCTGCAGAAGGCACAGACCAGGCCAGGTTGT
CAGCCGACTATGAGAAGGTGGAGTTGCCTTTGGAAGACCAGGTCGGTGACCTGGAGGCATTGTCGGAGAA
GTGTGCTCCTTTGGCAACGGAAGTGTTTGATGAGAAGACGGAAGCCCACCAAGAAGTTGTTGCAGAGGTC
CACGTGAGCACCGTGGAGAAGATGACGAAAGGGCAAGGAGGAGCAGAGGTGGAAGGGGATGTGGTGGTGG
AAGGATCGGGAGAATCCTTGCCCCCTGAGAAACTGGCTGAGACCCAGGAGGTCCCCCAGGAAGCTGAGCC
TGTGGAGGAGCTGATGAAGACCAAAGAAGTATGCGTCTCTGGGGGTGACCATACTCAGCTGACAGATCTA
AGTCCTGAAGAGAAGATGCTACCCAAACACCCCGAAGGCATTGTCAGTGAGGTGGAGATGCTGTCCTCTC
AGGAGAGAATCAAGGTACAGGGAAGTCCCCTGAAGAAGCTCTTCAGCAGTTCGGGCTTAAAGAAGCTCTC
CGGGAAGAAGCAGAAGGGGAAGAGAGGAGGAGGCGGGGGAGATGAAGAGCCAGGAGAATACCAACACATT
CAAACCGAGTCCCCAGAGAGTGCTGACGAGCAGAAGGGAGAGAGCTCTGCCTCTTCCCCTGAAGAGCCCG
AGGAGATCGCGTGTCTGGAGAAGGGGCCATCGGAAGCACCCCAGGAAGCGGAAGCTGAGGAAGGAGCGAC
TTCCGACGGAGAGAAGAAAAGGGAAGGGATCACCCCCTGGGCATCCTTCAAAAAGATGGTGACACCCAAG
AAACGGGTCCGAAGACCTTCTGAGAGCGACAAGGAAGAAGAGCTGGATAAGGTCAAGAGTGCCACCTTGT
CCTCCACGGAGAGCACGGCGTCTGGAATGCAGGATGAGGTCAGAGCGGTTGGCGAGGAGCAAAGGTCAGA
GGAGCCAAAGCGCAGGGTGGATACTTCAGTGTCTTGGGAGGCGTTGATTTGTGTCGGATCGTCCAAGAAG
AGAGCGAGGAAGGCATCCTCTTCAGATGATGAAGGAGGGCCAAGAACACTGGGAGGGGATGGCCACAGAG
CGGAGGAGGCTAGCAAAGACAAAGAAGCAGATGCTCTTCCTGCCAGCACCCAGGAACAAGACCAAGCGCA
CGGAAGTTCCTCACCCGAGCCAGCTGGAAGCCCTTCTGAAGGGGAGGGCGTCTCCACCTGGGAGTCATTT
AAGAGATTAGTCGCACCACGAAAAAAATCCAAGTCAAAACTGGAAGAGAGAGCCGAAGACTCCGGTGCAG
AGCAGTTGGCCTCCGAGATCGAACCAAGTAGAGAGGAATCTTGGGTTTCCATTAAGAAATTTATTCCTGG
ACGGCGGAAGAAAAGGGCAGATGGGAAGCAAGAACAGGCCGCCGTTGAAGACTCGGGGCCAGGAGAGATC
AATGAGGACGACCCCGACGTCCCAGCTGTTGTGCCTCTGTCTGAGTACGATGCGGTAGAGAGAGAGAAGC
TGGAAGCGCAGCGAGCTCAGGAGAACGTGGAGCTGCCCCAGCTGAAGGGGGCTGTGTATGTGTCTGAGGA
GCTTAGTAAGACTCTGGTTCACACCGTGAGTGTCGCGGTCATTGATGGGACCAGGGCAGTCACCAGTGCC
GAAGAGCGGTCCCCTTCGTGGATATCTGCTTCCATGACAGAACCTCTTGAGCACGCAGAGGGAGTGGCCA
CACCGCCTGTTGGAGAGGTCACTGAAAAAGACATCACTGCAGAAGCAACTCCTGCACTCGCCCAGACTTT
ACCAGGGGGCAAAGATGCCCATGACGACATAGTCACCAGTGAAGTGGATTTTACCTCAGAAGCAGTGACA
GCCGCAGAAACCACAGAGGCGCTCCGCGCTGAAGAACTTACCGAAGCATCAGGGGCAGAAGAGACCACAG
ACATGGTGTCTGCAGTTTCCCAGCTGTCCGACTCCCCGGACACCACAGAGGAAGCCACCCCAGTTCAGGA
GGTAGAGGGTGGCATGCTAGATACGGAAGAACAGGAGCGCCAGACGCAGGCCGTCCTCCAAGCCGTTGCA
GACAAAGTGAAAGAGGACTCCCAGGTGCCTGCAACCCAGACTCTGCAGAGAGCAGGGCCGAAAGCACTGG
AGAAGGTGGAGGAGGTAGAGGAGGACTCCGAGGTGCTGGCTACCGAGAAAGAGAAGGATGTTGTGCCGGA
AGGACCCGTGCAGGAAGCTGAAACTGAGCATCTTGCACAGGGCTCCGAGACTGTACAGGCTACCCCAGAG
AGCCTTGAAGTTCCTGAAGTCACAGAGGATGTAGACCGTGCCACCACATGCCAGGTTATCAAGCACCAGC
AGCTGATGGAACAGGCTGTGGCCCCTGAGTCATCTGAAACCTTGACAGACAGTGAGACAAATGGAAGTAC
TCCCCTCGCAGATTCAGACACTCCAAACGGGACACAGCAAGACGAGACCGTTGACAGCCAGGACAGTAAT
GCCATTGCCGCCGTCAAGCAGTCACAGGTCACTGAAGAGGAGGCAGCTGCTGCTCAGACGGAGGGGCCTT
CAACACCATCTAGTTTTCCAGCCCAGGAAGAACACAGGGAAAAACCAGGAAGGGATGTTCTAGAACCCAC
ACAAGCGCTGGCTGCCGGGGCAGTGCCTATTCTGGCAAAGGCTGAGGTGGGTCAAGAGGGTGAGGCTGGC
CAGTTTGATGGAGAAAAAGTCAAAGACGGACAGTGTGTTAAAGAACTGGAGGTGCCTGTGCACACTGGAC
CCAACAGTCAAAAGACTGCTGACTTGACACGTGACAGTGAAGTAATGGAAGTGGCCAGATGTCAGGAAAC
TGAGAGTAATGAAGAACAGAGTATTAGCCCGGAGAAAAGAGAGATGGGAACCGACGTTGAAAAGGAGGAA
ACAGAGACCAAGACAGAGCAAGCCAGTGAAGAACATGAGCAGGAAACAGCTGCTCCTGAGCATGAAGGAA
CCCACCCTAAGCCAGTCCTGACAGCTGACATGCCTCACTCAGAGAGGGGAAAGGCACTGGGCAGCCTTGA
AGGAAGCCCTTCTCTCCCAGACCAAGACAAAGCAGATTGCATAGAGGTTCAAGTTCAAAGCTCAGACACA
CCAGTCACTCAAACAACCGAAGCTGTGAAAAAGGTCGAAGAAACTGTGGCAACTTCAGAGATGGATGAAA
GTTTGGAGTGTGCAGGTGCGCAATCATTACCAGCTGAGAAGCTCTCCGAAACCGGTGGCTACGGGACTCT
TCAGCATGGAGAGGACACCGTGCCCCAGGGGCCTGAGTCTCAGGCAGAGTCCATCCCAATAATAGTAACT
CCTGCTCCTGAAAGCATCCTACATTCTGACCTTCAAAGAGAAGTGAGCGCATCCCAGAAACAGAGATCAG
ATGAAGATAACAAGCCAGATGCTGGTCCTGATGCTGCCGGCAAGGAGAGTGCAGCAAGAGAGAAAATCCT
CAGGGCTGAACCTGAGATCTTGGAACTTGAGAGTAAGAGCAATAAGATTGTCCAGAGTGTCATCCAGACA
GCCGTCGACCAGTTTGCACGTACAGAAACAGCCCCCGAAACCCACGCTTCTGATTTACAGAATCAGGTTC
CTGTGATGCAGGCTGACAGCCAGGGAGCACAACAGATGCTGGACAAAGATGAAAGCGACCTTCAAGTCTC
CCCCCAAGATGGAACACTCAGTGCCGTAGCCCAGGAAGGACTTGCGGTTTCTGATAGTTCTGAAGGCATG
AGCAAGGCTTCAGAAATGATCACCACGCTTGCAGTTGAAAGTGCCAGTGTCAAAGAAAGTGTTGAGAAGC
TGCCTCTTCAGTGCAAAGATGAAAAGGAACATGCTGCTGACGGCCCCCAGCACCAAAGCTTAGCCAAGGC
AGAGGCGGATGCCTCTGGAAATCTAACCAAAGAGTCCCCAGACACCAACGGACCAAAGCTAACCGAGGAA
GGAGATGCCCTGAAAGAAGAAATGAACAAGGCCCAGACAGAAGAGGACGACCTACAGGAGCCAAAGGGAG
ACCTGACAGAATCCTAACTCGAGTCGCCAGCACAGTGGTCGACCCTGTGGAATGTGTGTCAGTTAGGGTG
TGGAAAGTCCCCAGGCTCCCCAGCAGGCAGAAGTATGCAAAGCATGCATCTCAATTAGTCAGCAACCAGG
TGTGGAAAGTCCCCAGGCTCCCCAGCAGGCAGAAGTATGCAAAGCATGCATCTCAATTAGTCAGCAACCA
TAGTCCCGCCCCTAACTCCGCCCATCCCGCCCCTAACTCCGCCCAGTTCCGCCCATTCTCCGCCCCATGG
CTGACTAATTTTTTTTATTTATGCAGAGGCCGAGGCCGCCTCGGCCTCTGAGCTATTCCAGAAGTAGTGA
GGAGGCTTTTTTGGAGGCCTAGGCTTTTGCAAAAAGCTTACCATGACCGAGTACAAGCCCACGGTGCGCC
TCGCCACCCGCGACGACGTCCCCAGGGCCGTACGCACCCTCGCCGCCGCGTTCGCCGACTACCCCGCCAC
GCGCCACACCGTCGATCCGGACCGCCACATCGAGCGGGTCACCGAGCTGCAAGAACTCTTCCTCACGCGC
GTCGGGCTCGACATCGGCAAGGTGTGGGTCGCGGACGACGGCGCCGCGGTGGCGGTCTGGACCACGCCGG
AGAGCGTCGAAGCGGGGGCGGTGTTCGCCGAGATCGGCCCGCGCATGGCCGAGTTGAGCGGTTCCCGGCT
GGCCGCGCAGCAACAGATGGAAGGCCTCCTGGCGCCGCACCGGCCCAAGGAGCCCGCGTGGTTCCTGGCC
ACCGTCGGCGTCTCGCCCGACCACCAGGGCAAGGGTCTGGGCAGCGCCGTCGTGCTCCCCGGAGTGGAGG
CGGCCGAGCGCGCCGGGGTGCCCGCCTTCCTGGAGACCTCCGCGCCCCGCAACCTCCCCTTCTACGAGCG
GCTCGGCTTCACCGTCACCGCCGACGTCGAGTGCCCGAAGGACCGCGCGACCTGGTGCATGACCCGCAAG
CCCGGTGCCTGACGCCCGCCCCACGACCCGCAGCGCCCGACCGAAAGGAGCGCACGACCCCATGCATCGA
TAAAATAAAAGATTTTATTTAGTCTCCAGAAAAAGGGGGGAATGAAAGACCCCACCTGTAGGTTTGGCAA
GCTAGCTTAAGTAACGCCATTTTGCAAGGCATGGAAAAATACATAACTGAGAATAGAGAAGTTCAGATCA
AGGTCAGGAACAGATGGAACAGCTGAATATGGGCCAAACAGGATATCTGTGGTAAGCAGTTCCTGCCCCG
GCTCAGGGCCAAGAACAGATGGAACAGCTGAATATGGGCCAAACAGGATATCTGTGGTAAGCAGTTCCTG
CCCCGGCTCAGGGCCAAGAACAGATGGTCCCCAGATGCGGTCCAGCCCTCAGCAGTTTCTAGAGAACCAT
CAGATGTTTCCAGGGTGCCCCAAGGACCTGAAATGACCCTGTGCCTTATTTGAACTAACCAATCAGTTCG
CTTCTCGCTTCTGTTCGCGCGCTTCTGCTCCCCGAGCTCAATAAAAGAGCCCACAACCCCTCACTCGGGG
CGCCAGTCCTCCGATTGACTGAGTCGCCCGGGTACCCGTGTATCCAATAAACCCTCTTGCAGTTGCATCC
GACTTGTGGTCTCGCTGTTCCTTGGGAGGGTCTCCTCTGAGTGATTGACTACCCGTCAGCGGGGGTCTTT
CATTTCCGACTTGTGGTCTCGCTGCCTTGGGAGGGTCTCCTCTGAGTGATTGACTACCCGTCAGCGGGGG
TCTTCACATGCAGCATGTATCAAAATTAATTTGGTTTTTTTTCTTAAGTATTTACATTAAATGGCCATAG
TTGCATTAATGAATCGGCCAACGCGCGGGGAGAGGCGGTTTGCGTATTGGCGCTCTTCCGCTTCCTCGCT
CACTGACTCGCTGCGCTCGGTCGTTCGGCTGCGGCGAGCGGTATCAGCTCACTCAAAGGCGGTAATACGG
TTATCCACAGAATCAGGGGATAACGCAGGAAAGAACATGTGAGCAAAAGGCCAGCAAAAGGCCAGGAACC
GTAAAAAGGCCGCGTTGCTGGCGTTTTTCCATAGGCTCCGCCCCCCTGACGAGCATCACAAAAATCGACG
CTCAAGTCAGAGGTGGCGAAACCCGACAGGACTATAAAGATACCAGGCGTTTCCCCCTGGAAGCTCCCTC
GTGCGCTCTCCTGTTCCGACCCTGCCGCTTACCGGATACCTGTCCGCCTTTCTCCCTTCGGGAAGCGTGG
CGCTTTCTCATAGCTCACGCTGTAGGTATCTCAGTTCGGTGTAGGTCGTTCGCTCCAAGCTGGGCTGTGT
GCACGAACCCCCCGTTCAGCCCGACCGCTGCGCCTTATCCGGTAACTATCGTCTTGAGTCCAACCCGGTA
AGACACGACTTATCGCCACTGGCAGCAGCCACTGGTAACAGGATTAGCAGAGCGAGGTATGTAGGCGGTG
CTACAGAGTTCTTGAAGTGGTGGCCTAACTACGGCTACACTAGAAGGACAGTATTTGGTATCTGCGCTCT
GCTGAAGCCAGTTACCTTCGGAAAAAGAGTTGGTAGCTCTTGATCCGGCAAACAAACCACCGCTGGTAGC
GGTGGTTTTTTTGTTTGCAAGCAGCAGATTACGCGCAGAAAAAAAGGATCTCAAGAAGATCCTTTGATCT
TTTCTACGGGGTCTGACGCTCAGTGGAACGAAAACTCACGTTAAGGGATTTTGGTCATGAGATTATCAAA
AAGGATCTTCACCTAGATCCTTTTAAATTAAAAATGAAGTTTGCGGCCGCAAATCAATCTAAAGTATATA
TGAGTAAACTTGGTCTGACAGTTACCAATGCTTAATCAGTGAGGCACCTATCTCAGCGATCTGTCTATTT
CGTTCATCCATAGTTGCCTGACTCCCCGTCGTGTAGATAACTACGATACGGGAGGGCTTACCATCTGGCC
CCAGTGCTGCAATGATACCGCGAGACCCACGCTCACCGGCTCCAGATTTATCAGCAATAAACCAGCCAGC
CGGAAGGGCCGAGCGCAGAAGTGGTCCTGCAACTTTATCCGCCTCCATCCAGTCTATTAATTGTTGCCGG
GAAGCTAGAGTAAGTAGTTCGCCAGTTAATAGTTTGCGCAACGTTGTTGCCATTGCTACAGGCATCGTGG
TGTCACGCTCGTCGTTTGGTATGGCTTCATTCAGCTCCGGTTCCCAACGATCAAGGCGAGTTACATGATC
CCCCATGTTGTGCAAAAAAGCGGTTAGCTCCTTCGGTCCTCCGATCGTTGTCAGAAGTAAGTTGGCCGCA
GTGTTATCACTCATGGTTATGGCAGCACTGCATAATTCTCTTACTGTCATGCCATCCGTAAGATGCTTTT
CTGTGACTGGTGAGTACTCAACCAAGTCATTCTGAGAATAGTGTATGCGGCGACCGAGTTGCTCTTGCCC
GGCGTCAACACGGGATAATACCGCGCCACATAGCAGAACTTTAAAAGTGCTCATCATTGGAAAACGTTCT
TCGGGGCGAAAACTCTCAAGGATCTTACCGCTGTTGAGATCCAGTTCGATGTAACCCACTCGTGCACCCA
ACTGATCTTCAGCATCTTTTACTTTCACCAGCGTTTCTGGGTGAGCAAAAACAGGAAGGCAAAATGCCGC
AAAAAAGGGAATAAGGGCGACACGGAAATGTTGAATACTCATACTCTTCCTTTTTCAATATTATTGAAGC
ATTTATCAGGGTTATTGTCTCATGAGCGGATACATATTTGAATGTATTTAGAAAAATAAACAAATAGGGG
TTCCGCGCACATTTCCCCGAAAAGTGCCACCTGCAGCCTGAATATGGGCCAAACAGGATATCTGTGGTAA
GCAGTTCCTGCCCCGGCTCAGGGCCAAGAACAGATGGAACAGCTGAATATGGGCCAAACAGGATATCTGT
GGTAAGCAGTTCCTGCCCCGGCTCAGGGCCAAGAACAGATGGTCCCCAGATGCGGTCCAGCCCTCAGCAG
TTTCTAGAGAACCATCAGATGTTTCCAGGGTGCCCCAAGGACCTGAAATGACCCTGTGCCTTATTTGAAC
TAACCAATCAGTTCGCTTCTCGCTTCTGTTCGCGCGCTTCTGCTCCCCGAGCTCAATAAAAGAGCCCACA
ACCCCTCACTCGGGGCGCCAGTCCTCCGATTGACTGAGTCGCCCGGGTACCCGTGTATCCAATAAACCCT
CTTGCAGTTGCATCCGACTTGTGGTCTCGCTGTTCCTTGGGAGGGTCTCCTCTGAGTGATTGACTACCCG
TCAGCGGGGGTCTTTCATTTGGGGGCTCGTCCGGGATCGGGAGACCCCTGCCCAGGGACCACCGACCCAC
CACCGGGAGGTAAGCTGGCCAGCAACTTATCTGTGTCTGTCCGATTGTCTAGTGTCTATGACTGATTTTA
TGCGCCTGCGTCGGTACTAGTTAGCTAACTAGCTCTGTATCTGGCGGACCCGTGGTGGAACTGACGAGTT
CTGAACACCCGGCCGCAACCCTGGGAGACGTCCCAGGGACTTTGGGGGCCGTTTTTGTGGCCCGACCTGA
GGAAGGGAGTCGATGTGGAATCCGACCCCGTCAGGATATGTGGTTCTGGTAGGAGACGAGAACCTAAAAC
AGTTCCCGCCTCCGTCTGAATTTTTGCTTTCGGTTTGGAACCGAAGCCGCGCGTCTTGTCTGCTGCAGCG
CTGCAGCATCGTTCTGTGTTGTCTCTGTCTGACTGTGTTTCTGTATTTGTCTGAAAATTAGGGCCAGACT
GTTACCACTCCCTTAAGTTTGACCTTAGGTCACTGGAAAGATGTCGAGCGGATCGCTCACAACCAGTCGG
TAGATGTCAAGAAGAGACGTTGGGTTACCTTCTGCTCTGCAGAATGGCCAACCTTTAACGTCGGATGGCC
GCGAGACGGCACCTTTAACCGAGACCTCATCACCCAGGTTAAGATCAAGGTCTTTTCACCTGGCCCGCAT
GGACACCCAGACCAGGTCCCCTACATCGTGACCTGGGAAGCCTTGGCTTTTGACCCCCCTCCCTGGGTCA
AGCCCTTTGTACACCCTAAGCCTCCGCCTCCTCTTCCTCCATCCGCCCCGTCTCTCCCCCTTGAACCTCC
TCGTTCGACCCCGCCTCGATCCTCCCTTTATCCAGCCCTCACTCCTTCTCTAGGCGCCGGCCGGATCCCA
GTGTGGTGGTACGTAGGAATGAATT
