Features (pLannotate 1.2.2; 12 found; start..end, strand, type, name):
     40..509     +  LTR            LTR: long terminal repeat from Moloney murine leukemia virus
    633..907     +  misc_feature   MESV Ψ (fragment): packaging signal of murine embryonic stem cell virus
    974..1390    +  CDS            gag (truncated): truncated Moloney murine leukemia virus (MMLV) gag gene lacking the start codon
   1430..6481    +  CDS            Akap12: AKA12_MOUSE - Also known as Gag12, Ssecks. Experimental evidence at protein level: Swiss-Prot protein existence level 1. Anchoring protein that mediates the subcellular compartmentation of protein kinase A (PKA) and protein kinase C (PKC). From Mus musculus (Mouse).
   6521..6850    +  promoter       SV40 promoter: SV40 enhancer and early promoter
   6860..7459    +  CDS            PuroR: puromycin N-acetyltransferase; pac from Streptomyces alboniger; confers resistance to puromycin
   7558..7679    +  LTR            3' LTR (ΔU3) (fragment): self-inactivating 3' long terminal repeat (LTR) from Moloney murine leukemia virus
   7680..8149    +  LTR            LTR: long terminal repeat from Moloney murine leukemia virus
   8215..8267    -  CDS            lacI (fragment): lac repressor; lacI; The lac repressor binds to the lac operator to inhibit transcription in E. coli. This inhibition can be relieved by adding lactose or isopropyl-β-D-thiogalactopyranoside (IPTG).
   8450..9038    -  rep_origin     ori: high-copy-number ColE1/pMB1/pBR322/pUC origin of replication
   9198..10058   -  CDS            AmpR: β-lactamase; bla; confers resistance to ampicillin, carbenicillin, and related antibiotics
  10059..9       -  promoter       AmpR promoter (across the origin): bla
>Addgene plasmid #107142 | pBABE-SSeCKs T751A | addgene full sequence | sequence record 205177 | Addgene NGS Result
GGTTCCGCGCACATTTCCCCGAAAAGTGCCACCTGCAGCCTGAATATGGGCCAAACAGGATATCTGTGGT
AAGCAGTTCCTGCCCCGGCTCAGGGCCAAGAACAGATGGAACAGCTGAATATGGGCCAAACAGGATATCT
GTGGTAAGCAGTTCCTGCCCCGGCTCAGGGCCAAGAACAGATGGTCCCCAGATGCGGTCCAGCCCTCAGC
AGTTTCTAGAGAACCATCAGATGTTTCCAGGGTGCCCCAAGGACCTGAAATGACCCTGTGCCTTATTTGA
ACTAACCAATCAGTTCGCTTCTCGCTTCTGTTCGCGCGCTTCTGCTCCCCGAGCTCAATAAAAGAGCCCA
CAACCCCTCACTCGGGGCGCCAGTCCTCCGATTGACTGAGTCGCCCGGGTACCCGTGTATCCAATAAACC
CTCTTGCAGTTGCATCCGACTTGTGGTCTCGCTGTTCCTTGGGAGGGTCTCCTCTGAGTGATTGACTACC
CGTCAGCGGGGGTCTTTCATTTGGGGGCTCGTCCGGGATCGGGAGACCCCTGCCCAGGGACCACCGACCC
ACCACCGGGAGGCAAGCTGGCCAGCAACTTATCTGTGTCTGTCCGATTGTCTAGTGTCTATGACTGATTT
TATGCGCCTGCGTCGGTACTAGTTAGCTAACTAGCTCTGTATCTGGCGGACCCGTGGTGGAACTGACGAG
TTCTGAACACCCGGCCGCAACCCTGGGAGACGTCCCAGGGACTTTGGGGGCCGTTTTTGTGGCCCGACCT
GAGGAAGGGAGTCGATGTGGAATCCGACCCCGTCAGGATATGTGGTTCTGGTAGGAGACGAGAACCTAAA
ACAGTTCCCGCCTCCGTCTGAATTTTTGCTTTCGGTTTGGAACCGAAGCCGCGCGTCTTGTCTGCTGCAG
CGCTGCAGCATCGTTCTGTGTTGTCTCTGTCTGACTGTGTTTCTGTATTTGTCTGAAAATTAGGGCCAGA
CTGTTACCACTCCCTTAAGTTTGACCTTAGGTCACTGGAAAGATGTCGAGCGGATCGCTCACAACCAGTC
GGTAGATGTCAAGAAGAGACGTTGGGTTACCTTCTGCTCTGCAGAATGGCCAACCTTTAACGTCGGATGG
CCGCGAGACGGCACCTTTAACCGAGACCTCATCACCCAGGTTAAGATCAAGGTCTTTTCACCTGGCCCGC
ATGGACACCCAGACCAGGTCCCCTACATCGTGACCTGGGAAGCCTTGGCTTTTGACCCCCCTCCCTGGGT
CAAGCCCTTTGTACACCCTAAGCCTCCGCCTCCTCTTCCTCCATCCGCCCCGTCTCTCCCCCTTGAACCT
CCTCGTTCGACCCCGCCTCGATCCTCCCTTTATCCAGCCCTCACTCCTTCTCTAGGCGCCGGCCGGATCC
CAGTGTGGTGGTACGTAGGAATGAATTCAATGGGTGCAGGCAGTTCCACCGAGCAGCGGAGCCCCGAGCA
GCCGGCGGAGAGCGACACGCCGAGCGAGCTGGAGCTCAGTGGCCATGGGCCCGCAGCGGAAGCGTCGGGA
GCAGCTGGAGATCCCGCTGACGCGGACCCCGCCACCAAGCTCCCACAGAAGAATGGTCAGCTGTCTGCCG
TCAATGGTGTAGCTGAACAAGAAGATGTCCACGTCCAAGAGGAAAGCCAGGATGGGCAAGAGGAAGAAGT
CACTGTTGAAGATGTTGGACAGAGAGAGTCAGAAGATGTGAAAGAAAAAGACCGAGCTAAAGAAATGGCA
GCCAGTTCCACAGTTGTTGAAGATATCACAAAGGACGAGCAGGAGGAAACACCGGAAATAATCGAACAGA
TCCCTGCTTCAGAGAGCAATGTGGAAGAAATGGCGCAGGCTGCTGAGTCCCAAGCTAATGACGTCGGCTT
CAAGAAGGTATTTAAATTTGTTGGTTTTAAATTCACGGTGAAGAAGGATAAAAACGAAAAGTCAGATACC
GTCCAGCTACTCACTGTCAAGAAGGATGAAGGCGAAGGGGCAGAAGCCTCCGTCGGAGCAGGAGACCACC
AAGAGCCCGGAGTGGAGACCGTCGGCGAATCAGCATCCAAAGAAAGTGAGCTGAAGCAATCCACAGAGAA
GCAAGAAGGCACCCTGAAGCAAGCACAGAGCAGCACAGAAATTCCCCTTCAAGCCGAATCTGGTCAAGGG
ACCGAGGAAGAAGCAGCCAAAGATGGAGAAGAAAACCGAGAGAAAGAACCTACCAAGCCCCTAGAATCTC
CGACCAGCCCTGTCAGCAATGAGACAACATCTTCCTTCAAGAAATTCTTCACTCACGGCTGGGCCGGCTG
GCGCAAGAAGACCAGCTTCAAGAAACCAAAGGAAGATGATCTGGAAACTTCCGAGAAGAGAAAGGAGCAA
GAGGCTGAAAAAGTAGACGAGGAAGAAGGGGAAAAGACAGAGCCAGCCCCAGCCGAGGAGCAGGAGCCTG
CAGAAGGCACAGACCAGGCCAGGTTGTCAGCCGACTATGAGAAGGTGGAGTTGCCTTTGGAAGACCAGGT
CGGTGACCTGGAGGCATTGTCGGAGAAGTGTGCTCCTTTGGCAACGGAAGTGTTTGATGAGAAGACGGAA
GCCCACCAAGAAGTTGTTGCAGAGGTCCACGTGAGCACCGTGGAGAAGATGACGAAAGGGCAAGGAGGAG
CAGAGGTGGAAGGGGATGTGGTGGTGGAAGGATCGGGAGAATCCTTGCCCCCTGAGAAACTGGCTGAGAC
CCAGGAGGTCCCCCAGGAAGCTGAGCCTGTGGAGGAGCTGATGAAGACCAAAGAAGTATGCGTCTCTGGG
GGTGACCATACTCAGCTGACAGATCTAAGTCCTGAAGAGAAGATGCTACCCAAACACCCCGAAGGCATTG
TCAGTGAGGTGGAGATGCTGTCCTCTCAGGAGAGAATCAAGGTACAGGGAAGTCCCCTGAAGAAGCTCTT
CAGCAGTTCGGGCTTAAAGAAGCTCTCCGGGAAGAAGCAGAAGGGGAAGAGAGGAGGAGGCGGGGGAGAT
GAAGAGCCAGGAGAATACCAACACATTCAAACCGAGTCCCCAGAGAGTGCTGACGAGCAGAAGGGAGAGA
GCTCTGCCTCTTCCCCTGAAGAGCCCGAGGAGATCGCGTGTCTGGAGAAGGGGCCATCGGAAGCACCCCA
GGAAGCGGAAGCTGAGGAAGGAGCGACTTCCGACGGAGAGAAGAAAAGGGAAGGGATCACCCCCTGGGCA
TCCTTCAAAAAGATGGTGACACCCAAGAAACGGGTCCGAAGACCTTCTGAGAGCGACAAGGAAGAAGAGC
TGGATAAGGTCAAGAGTGCCACCTTGTCCTCCACGGAGAGCACGGCGTCTGGAATGCAGGATGAGGTCAG
AGCGGTTGGCGAGGAGCAAAGGTCAGAGGAGCCAAAGCGCAGGGTGGATACTTCAGTGTCTTGGGAGGCG
TTGATTTGTGTCGGATCGTCCAAGAAGAGAGCGAGGAAGGCATCCTCTTCAGATGATGAAGGAGGGCCAA
GAACACTGGGAGGGGATGGCCACAGAGCGGAGGAGGCTAGCAAAGACAAAGAAGCAGATGCTCTTCCTGC
CAGCACCCAGGAACAAGACCAAGCGCACGGAAGTTCCTCACCCGAGCCAGCTGGAAGCCCTTCTGAAGGG
GAGGGCGTCTCCACCTGGGAGTCATTTAAGAGATTAGTCGCACCACGAAAAAAATCCAAGTCAAAACTGG
AAGAGAGAGCCGAAGACTCCGGTGCAGAGCAGTTGGCCTCCGAGATCGAACCAAGTAGAGAGGAATCTTG
GGTTTCCATTAAGAAATTTATTCCTGGACGGCGGAAGAAAAGGGCAGATGGGAAGCAAGAACAGGCCGCC
GTTGAAGACTCGGGGCCAGGAGAGATCAATGAGGACGACCCCGACGTCCCAGCTGTTGTGCCTCTGTCTG
AGTACGATGCGGTAGAGAGAGAGAAGCTGGAAGCGCAGCGAGCTCAGGAGAACGTGGAGCTGCCCCAGCT
GAAGGGGGCTGTGTATGTGTCTGAGGAGCTTAGTAAGACTCTGGTTCACACCGTGAGTGTCGCGGTCATT
GATGGGACCAGGGCAGTCACCAGTGCCGAAGAGCGGTCCCCTTCGTGGATATCTGCTTCCATGACAGAAC
CTCTTGAGCACGCAGAGGGAGTGGCCACACCGCCTGTTGGAGAGGTCACTGAAAAAGACATCACTGCAGA
AGCAACTCCTGCACTCGCCCAGACTTTACCAGGGGGCAAAGATGCCCATGACGACATAGTCACCAGTGAA
GTGGATTTTACCTCAGAAGCAGTGACAGCCGCAGAAACCACAGAGGCGCTCCGCGCTGAAGAACTTACCG
AAGCATCAGGGGCAGAAGAGACCACAGACATGGTGTCTGCAGTTTCCCAGCTGTCCGACTCCCCGGACAC
CACAGAGGAAGCCACCCCAGTTCAGGAGGTAGAGGGTGGCATGCTAGATACGGAAGAACAGGAGCGCCAG
ACGCAGGCCGTCCTCCAAGCCGTTGCAGACAAAGTGAAAGAGGACTCCCAGGTGCCTGCAACCCAGACTC
TGCAGAGAGCAGGGCCGAAAGCACTGGAGAAGGTGGAGGAGGTAGAGGAGGACTCCGAGGTGCTGGCTAC
CGAGAAAGAGAAGGATGTTGTGCCGGAAGGACCCGTGCAGGAAGCTGAAACTGAGCATCTTGCACAGGGC
TCCGAGACTGTACAGGCTACCCCAGAGAGCCTTGAAGTTCCTGAAGTCACAGAGGATGTAGACCGTGCCA
CCACATGCCAGGTTATCAAGCACCAGCAGCTGATGGAACAGGCTGTGGCCCCTGAGTCATCTGAAACCTT
GACAGACAGTGAGACAAATGGAAGTACTCCCCTCGCAGATTCAGACACTCCAAACGGGACACAGCAAGAC
GAGACCGTTGACAGCCAGGACAGTAATGCCATTGCCGCCGTCAAGCAGTCACAGGTCACTGAAGAGGAGG
CAGCTGCTGCTCAGACGGAGGGGCCTTCAACACCATCTAGTTTTCCAGCCCAGGAAGAACACAGGGAAAA
ACCAGGAAGGGATGTTCTAGAACCCACACAAGCGCTGGCTGCCGGGGCAGTGCCTATTCTGGCAAAGGCT
GAGGTGGGTCAAGAGGGTGAGGCTGGCCAGTTTGATGGAGAAAAAGTCAAAGACGGACAGTGTGTTAAAG
AACTGGAGGTGCCTGTGCACACTGGACCCAACAGTCAAAAGACTGCTGACTTGACACGTGACAGTGAAGT
AATGGAAGTGGCCAGATGTCAGGAAACTGAGAGTAATGAAGAACAGAGTATTAGCCCGGAGAAAAGAGAG
ATGGGAACCGACGTTGAAAAGGAGGAAACAGAGACCAAGACAGAGCAAGCCAGTGAAGAACATGAGCAGG
AAACAGCTGCTCCTGAGCATGAAGGAACCCACCCTAAGCCAGTCCTGACAGCTGACATGCCTCACTCAGA
GAGGGGAAAGGCACTGGGCAGCCTTGAAGGAAGCCCTTCTCTCCCAGACCAAGACAAAGCAGATTGCATA
GAGGTTCAAGTTCAAAGCTCAGACACACCAGTCACTCAAACAACCGAAGCTGTGAAAAAGGTCGAAGAAA
CTGTGGCAACTTCAGAGATGGATGAAAGTTTGGAGTGTGCAGGTGCGCAATCATTACCAGCTGAGAAGCT
CTCCGAAACCGGTGGCTACGGGACTCTTCAGCATGGAGAGGACACCGTGCCCCAGGGGCCTGAGTCTCAG
GCAGAGTCCATCCCAATAATAGTAACTCCTGCTCCTGAAAGCATCCTACATTCTGACCTTCAAAGAGAAG
TGAGCGCATCCCAGAAACAGAGATCAGATGAAGATAACAAGCCAGATGCTGGTCCTGATGCTGCCAGCAA
GGAGAGTGCAGCAAGAGAGAAAATCCTCAGGGCTGAACCTGAGATCTTGGAACTTGAGAGTAAGAGCAAT
AAGATTGTCCAGAGTGTCATCCAGACAGCCGTCGACCAGTTTGCACGTACAGAAACAGCCCCCGAAACCC
ACGCTTCTGATTTACAGAATCAGGTTCCTGTGATGCAGGCTGACAGCCAGGGAGCACAACAGATGCTGGA
CAAAGATGAAAGCGACCTTCAAGTCTCCCCCCAAGATGGAACACTCAGTGCCGTAGCCCAGGAAGGACTT
GCGGTTTCTGATAGTTCTGAAGGCATGAGCAAGGCTTCAGAAATGATCACCACGCTTGCAGTTGAAAGTG
CCAGTGTCAAAGAAAGTGTTGAGAAGCTGCCTCTTCAGTGCAAAGATGAAAAGGAACATGCTGCTGACGG
CCCCCAGCACCAAAGCTTAGCCAAGGCAGAGGCGGATGCCTCTGGAAATCTAACCAAAGAGTCCCCAGAC
ACCAACGGACCAAAGCTAACCGAGGAAGGAGATGCCCTGAAAGAAGAAATGAACAAGGCCCAGACAGAAG
AGGACGACCTACAGGAGCCAAAGGGAGACCTGACAGAATCCTAACTCGAGTCGCCAGCACAGTGGTCGAC
CCTGTGGAATGTGTGTCAGTTAGGGTGTGGAAAGTCCCCAGGCTCCCCAGCAGGCAGAAGTATGCAAAGC
ATGCATCTCAATTAGTCAGCAACCAGGTGTGGAAAGTCCCCAGGCTCCCCAGCAGGCAGAAGTATGCAAA
GCATGCATCTCAATTAGTCAGCAACCATAGTCCCGCCCCTAACTCCGCCCATCCCGCCCCTAACTCCGCC
CAGTTCCGCCCATTCTCCGCCCCATGGCTGACTAATTTTTTTTATTTATGCAGAGGCCGAGGCCGCCTCG
GCCTCTGAGCTATTCCAGAAGTAGTGAGGAGGCTTTTTTGGAGGCCTAGGCTTTTGCAAAAAGCTTACCA
TGACCGAGTACAAGCCCACGGTGCGCCTCGCCACCCGCGACGACGTCCCCAGGGCCGTACGCACCCTCGC
CGCCGCGTTCGCCGACTACCCCGCCACGCGCCACACCGTCGATCCGGACCGCCACATCGAGCGGGTCACC
GAGCTGCAAGAACTCTTCCTCACGCGCGTCGGGCTCGACATCGGCAAGGTGTGGGTCGCGGACGACGGCG
CCGCGGTGGCGGTCTGGACCACGCCGGAGAGCGTCGAAGCGGGGGCGGTGTTCGCCGAGATCGGCCCGCG
CATGGCCGAGTTGAGCGGTTCCCGGCTGGCCGCGCAGCAACAGATGGAAGGCCTCCTGGCGCCGCACCGG
CCCAAGGAGCCCGCGTGGTTCCTGGCCACCGTCGGCGTCTCGCCCGACCACCAGGGCAAGGGTCTGGGCA
GCGCCGTCGTGCTCCCCGGAGTGGAGGCGGCCGAGCGCGCCGGGGTGCCCGCCTTCCTGGAGACCTCCGC
GCCCCGCAACCTCCCCTTCTACGAGCGGCTCGGCTTCACCGTCACCGCCGACGTCGAGGTGCCCGAAGGA
CCGCGCACCTGGTGCATGACCCGCAAGCCCGGTGCCTGACGCCCGCCCCACGACCCGCAGCGCCCGACCG
AAAGGAGCGCACGACCCCATGCATCGATAAAATAAAAGATTTTATTTAGTCTCCAGAAAAAGGGGGGAAT
GAAAGACCCCACCTGTAGGTTTGGCAAGCTAGCTTAAGTAACGCCATTTTGCAAGGCATGGAAAAATACA
TAACTGAGAATAGAGAAGTTCAGATCAAGGTCAGGAACAGATGGAACAGCTGAATATGGGCCAAACAGGA
TATCTGTGGTAAGCAGTTCCTGCCCCGGCTCAGGGCCAAGAACAGATGGAACAGCTGAATATGGGCCAAA
CAGGATATCTGTGGTAAGCAGTTCCTGCCCCGGCTCAGGGCCAAGAACAGATGGTCCCCAGATGCGGTCC
AGCCCTCAGCAGTTTCTAGAGAACCATCAGATGTTTCCAGGGTGCCCCAAGGACCTGAAATGACCCTGTG
CCTTATTTGAACTAACCAATCAGTTCGCTTCTCGCTTCTGTTCGCGCGCTTCTGCTCCCCGAGCTCAATA
AAAGAGCCCACAACCCCTCACTCGGGGCGCCAGTCCTCCGATTGACTGAGTCGCCCGGGTACCCGTGTAT
CCAATAAACCCTCTTGCAGTTGCATCCGACTTGTGGTCTCGCTGTTCCTTGGGAGGGTCTCCTCTGAGTG
ATTGACTACCCGTCAGCGGGGGTCTTTCACATGCAGCATGTATCAAAATTAATTTGGTTTTTTTTCTTAA
GTATTTACATTAAATGGCCATAGTTGCATTAATGAATCGGCCAACGCGCGGGGAGAGGCGGTTTGCGTAT
TGGGCGCTCTTCCGCTTCCTCGCTCACTGACTCGCTGCGCTCGGTCGTTCGGCTGCGGCGAGCGGTATCA
GCTCACTCAAAGGCGGTAATACGGTTATCCACAGAATCAGGGGATAACGCAGGAAAGAACATGTGAGCAA
AAGGCCAGCAAAAGGCCAGGAACCGTAAAAAGGCCGCGTTGCTGGCGTTTTTCCATAGGCTCCGCCCCCC
TGACGAGCATCACAAAAATCGACGCTCAAGTCAGAGGTGGCGAAACCCGACAGGACTATAAAGATACCAG
GCGTTTCCCCCTGGAAGCTCCCTCGTGCGCTCTCCTGTTCCGACCCTGCCGCTTACCGGATACCTGTCCG
CCTTTCTCCCTTCGGGAAGCGTGGCGCTTTCTCATAGCTCACGCTGTAGGTATCTCAGTTCGGTGTAGGT
CGTTCGCTCCAAGCTGGGCTGTGTGCACGAACCCCCCGTTCAGCCCGACCGCTGCGCCTTATCCGGTAAC
TATCGTCTTGAGTCCAACCCGGTAAGACACGACTTATCGCCACTGGCAGCAGCCACTGGTAACAGGATTA
GCAGAGCGAGGTATGTAGGCGGTGCTACAGAGTTCTTGAAGTGGTGGCCTAACTACGGCTACACTAGAAG
AACAGTATTTGGTATCTGCGCTCTGCTGAAGCCAGTTACCTTCGGAAAAAGAGTTGGTAGCTCTTGATCC
GGCAAACAAACCACCGCTGGTAGCGGTGGTTTTTTTGTTTGCAAGCAGCAGATTACGCGCAGAAAAAAAG
GATCTCAAGAAGATCCTTTGATCTTTTCTACGGGGTCTGACGCTCAGTGGAACGAAAACTCACGTTAAGG
GATTTTGGTCATGAGATTATCAAAAAGGATCTTCACCTAGATCCTTTTGCGGCCGCAAATCAATCTAAAG
TATATATGAGTAAACTTGGTCTGACAGTTACCAATGCTTAATCAGTGAGGCACCTATCTCAGCGATCTGT
CTATTTCGTTCATCCATAGTTGCCTGACTCCCCGTCGTGTAGATAACTACGATACGGGAGGGCTTACCAT
CTGGCCCCAGTGCTGCAATGATACCGCGAGACCCACGCTCACCGGCTCCAGATTTATCAGCAATAAACCA
GCCAGCCGGAAGGGCCGAGCGCAGAAGTGGTCCTGCAACTTTATCCGCCTCCATCCAGTCTATTAATTGT
TGCCGGGAAGCTAGAGTAAGTAGTTCGCCAGTTAATAGTTTGCGCAACGTTGTTGCCATTGCTACAGGCA
TCGTGGTGTCACGCTCGTCGTTTGGTATGGCTTCATTCAGCTCCGGTTCCCAACGATCAAGGCGAGTTAC
ATGATCCCCCATGTTGTGCAAAAAAGCGGTTAGCTCCTTCGGTCCTCCGATCGTTGTCAGAAGTAAGTTG
GCCGCAGTGTTATCACTCATGGTTATGGCAGCACTGCATAATTCTCTTACTGTCATGCCATCCGTAAGAT
GCTTTTCTGTGACTGGTGAGTACTCAACCAAGTCATTCTGAGAATAGTGTATGCGGCGACCGAGTTGCTC
TTGCCCGGCGTCAATACGGGATAATACCGCGCCACATAGCAGAACTTTAAAAGTGCTCATCATTGGAAAA
CGTTCTTCGGGGCGAAAACTCTCAAGGATCTTACCGCTGTTGAGATCCAGTTCGATGTAACCCACTCGTG
CACCCAACTGATCTTCAGCATCTTTTACTTTCACCAGCGTTTCTGGGTGAGCAAAAACAGGAAGGCAAAA
TGCCGCAAAAAAGGGAATAAGGGCGACACGGAAATGTTGAATACTCATACTCTTCCTTTTTCAATATTAT
TGAAGCATTTATCAGGGTTATTGTCTCATGAGCGGATACATATTTGAATGTATTTAGAAAAATAAACAAA
TAGG
